Addgene plasmid #224511: pME-Myc-BioID2-MCS2 (JDW 1209)
Purpose: A Gateway compatible middle clone with a Myc-tagged BIOID2 construct followed by a flexible linker and an MCS
Depositing lab: Joshua Wythe. Depositing organization: University of Virginia. Publication: Multisite Assembly of Gateway Induced Clones (MAGIC): a flexible cloning toolbox with diverse applications in vertebrate model systems. Gillespie W, Zhang Y, Ruiz OE, Cerda J, Ortiz-Guzman J, Turner WD, Largoza G, Sherman M, Mosser LE, Fujimoto E, Chien CB, Kwan KM, Arenkiel BR, Devine WP, Wythe JD. bioRxiv [Preprint]. 2024 Jul 13:2024.07.13.603267. doi: 10.1101/2024.07.13.603267. PubMed 39026881.
Backbone
  Vector backbone: pDONR221
  Vector type: Gateway cloning
Growth in bacteria
  Bacterial resistance: Kanamycin, 50 μg/mL
  Growth temperature: 37°C
  Growth strain: DH5alpha
  Copy number: High Copy
Gene/Insert
  Gene/Insert name: Myc-BioID2
  Species: Synthetic
  Cloning method: Gateway Cloning
Terms and licenses: Academic/Nonprofit Terms; Industry Terms: Not Available to Industry
Depositor comments: Please visit https://doi.org/10.1101/2024.07.13.603267 for bioRxiv preprint.
How to cite: pME-Myc-BioID2-MCS2 (JDW 1209) was a gift from Joshua Wythe (Addgene plasmid # 224511 ; http://n2t.net/addgene:224511 ; RRID:Addgene_224511)
