[The description below was written by a language model from this plasmid's Addgene catalogue record and pLannotate feature annotations shown in this document.]
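Description:
pME-Myc-BioID2-MCS2 (JDW 1209) is a small (about 3.4 kb) Gateway middle entry clone built on the pDONR221 backbone. It is part of a multisite Gateway toolkit intended for assembling expression constructs for vertebrate model systems. It is maintained in E. coli as a high-copy plasmid through a ColE1/pUC-type origin and is selected with kanamycin via an aminoglycoside phosphotransferase (KanR) gene. Upstream of the recombination cassette lie the rrnB T1 and T2 transcription terminators typical of pDONR vectors, which insulate the insert from read-through transcription. Short lacI and lacZα fragments are annotated in the same region and appear to be backbone remnants. A T7 promoter sits just outside attL2 in reverse orientation.

The payload lies between attL1 and attL2, the sites that recombine with attR sites in an LR Clonase reaction to move the insert into a destination vector, alone or together with 5' and 3' entry clones. The insert is a synthetic Myc-tagged BioID2 open reading frame. BioID2 is the promiscuous R40G mutant of the Aquifex aeolicus biotin protein ligase, used for proximity-dependent biotinylation. According to the catalogue entry, it is followed by a flexible linker and a multiple cloning site. The Myc tag, linker and MCS are not individually annotated in the feature table, though unannotated sequence flanks the BioID2 coding region on both sides.

No eukaryotic promoter or polyadenylation signal is recorded within the cassette, which fits an entry clone whose regulatory elements are supplied by other Gateway components. The layout suggests that a protein of interest is cloned into the MCS to create an N-terminal Myc-BioID2 fusion. That fusion can then be recombined into an expression vector for proximity labelling, with the Myc epitope available for detecting the fusion protein.
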