Features (pLannotate 1.2.2; 10 found; start..end, strand, type, name):
    121..213     +  CDS            lacI (fragment): lac repressor; lacI; The lac repressor binds to the lac operator to inhibit transcription in E. coli. This inhibition can be relieved by adding lactose or isopropyl-β-D-thiogalactopyranoside (IPTG).
    268..295     -  terminator     rrnB T2 terminator: transcription terminator T2 from the E. coli rrnB gene
    427..470     +  terminator     rrnB T1 terminator: Escherichia coli rrnB; transcription terminator T1 from the E. coli rrnB gene
    517..553     -  CDS            lacZα (fragment): LacZα fragment of β-galactosidase; lacZ fragment
    569..668     +  protein_bind   attL1: mutant version of attL; recombination site for the Gateway® LR reaction LR Clonase™
    735..1430    +  CDS            BioID2: promiscuous R40G mutant of a biotin protein ligase from Aquifex aeolicus (Kim et al., 2016)
   1524..1623    -  protein_bind   attL2: mutant version of attL; recombination site for the Gateway® LR reaction LR Clonase™
   1641..1659    -  promoter       T7 promoter: promoter for bacteriophage T7 RNA polymerase
   1793..2602    +  CDS            KanR: aminoglycoside phosphotransferase; aph(3')-Ia; confers resistance to kanamycin in bacteria or G418 (Geneticin®) in eukaryotes
   2749..3337    +  rep_origin     ori: high-copy-number ColE1/pMB1/pBR322/pUC origin of replication
>Addgene plasmid #224511 | pME-Myc-BioID2-MCS2 (JDW 1209) | addgene full sequence | sequence record 446942 | Addgene NGS Result
CTTTCCTGCGTTATCCCCTGATTCTGTGGATAACCGTATTACCGCCTTTGAGTGAGCTGATACCGCTCGC
CGCAGCCGAACGACCGAGCGCAGCGAGTCAGTGAGCGAGGAAGCGGAAGAGCGCCCAATACGCAAACCGC
CTCTCCCCGCGCGTTGGCCGATTCATTAATGCAGCTGGCACGACAGGTTTCCCGACTGGAAAGCGGGCAG
TGAGCGCAACGCAATTAATACGCGTACCGCTAGCCAGGAAGAGTTTGTAGAAACGCAAAAAGGCCATCCG
TCAGGATGGCCTTCTGCTTAGTTTGATGCCTGGCAGTTTATGGCGGGCGTCCTGCCCGCCACCCTCCGGG
CCGTTGCTTCACAACGTTCAAATCCGCTCCCGGCGGATTTGTCCTACTCAGGAGAGCGTTCACCGACAAA
CAACAGATAAAACGAAAGGCCCAGTCTTCCGACTGAGCCTTTCGTTTTATTTGATGCCTGGCAGTTCCCT
ACTCTCGCGTTAACGCTAGCATGGATGTTTTCCCAGTCACGACGTTGTAAAACGACGGCCAGTCTTAAGC
TCGGGCCCCAAATAATGATTTTATTTTGACTGATAGTGACCTGTTCGTTGCAACAAATTGATGAGCAATG
CTTTTTTATAATGCCAACTTTGTACAAAAAAGCAGGCTACTAGTGTCGACAAGCTTATCGATGCCACCAT
GGAACAAAAACTCATCTCAGAAGAGGATCTCGACTTCAAGAACCTGATCTGGCTGAAGGAGGTGGACAGC
ACCCAGGAGAGACTGAAGGAGTGGAACGTGAGCTACGGCACCGCCCTGGTGGCCGACAGACAGACCAAGG
GCAGAGGCGGCCTGGGCAGAAAGTGGCTGAGCCAGGAGGGCGGCCTGTACTTCAGCTTCCTGCTGAACCC
CAAGGAGTTCGAGAACCTGCTGCAGCTGCCCCTGGTGCTGGGCCTGAGCGTGAGCGAGGCCCTGGAGGAG
ATCACCGAGATCCCCTTCAGCCTGAAGTGGCCCAACGACGTGTACTTCCAGGAGAAGAAGGTGAGCGGCG
TGCTGTGCGAGCTGAGCAAGGACAAGCTGATCGTGGGCATCGGCATCAACGTGAACCAGAGAGAGATCCC
CGAGGAGATCAAGGACAGAGCCACCACCCTGTACGAGATCACCGGCAAGGACTGGGACAGAAAGGAGGTG
CTGCTGAAGGTGCTGAAGAGAATCAGCGAGAACCTGAAGAAGTTCAAGGAGAAGAGCTTCAAGGAGTTCA
AGGGCAAGATCGAGAGCAAGATGCTGTACCTGGGCGAGGAGGTGAAGCTGCTGGGCGAGGGCAAGATCAC
CGGCAAGCTGGTGGGCCTGAGCGAGAAGGGCGGCGCCCTGATCCTGACCGAGGAGGGCATCAAGGAGATC
CTGAGCGGCGAGTTCAGCCTGAGAAGAAGCACCGGTGGATCAGGAGGATCGGCGCGCCGTGGAGCGGCCG
CCGCTAGCTAATGACTCGAGTGATAAGGTACCTGATAAAGATCTTACGTATCTAGACAGCTTTCTTGTAC
AAAGTTGGCATTATAAGAAAGCATTGCTTATCAATTTGTTGCAACGAACAGGTCACTATCAGTCAAAATA
AAATCATTATTTGCCATCCAGCTGATATCCCCTATAGTGAGTCGTATTACATGGTCATAGCTGTTTCCTG
GCAGCTCTGGCCCGTGTCTCAAAATCTCTGATGTTACATTGCACAAGATAAAAATATATCATCATGAACA
ATAAAACTGTCTGCTTACATAAACAGTAATACAAGGGGTGTTATGAGCCATATTCAACGGGAAACGTCGA
GGCCGCGATTAAATTCCAACATGGATGCTGATTTATATGGGTATAAATGGGCTCGCGATAATGTCGGGCA
ATCAGGTGCGACAATCTATCGCTTGTATGGGAAGCCCGATGCGCCAGAGTTGTTTCTGAAACATGGCAAA
GGTAGCGTTGCCAATGATGTTACAGATGAGATGGTCAGACTAAACTGGCTGACGGAATTTATGCCTCTTC
CGACCATCAAGCATTTTATCCGTACTCCTGATGATGCATGGTTACTCACCACTGCGATCCCCGGAAAAAC
AGCATTCCAGGTATTAGAAGAATATCCTGATTCAGGTGAAAATATTGTTGATGCGCTGGCAGTGTTCCTG
CGCCGGTTGCATTCGATTCCTGTTTGTAATTGTCCTTTTAACAGCGATCGCGTATTTCGTCTCGCTCAGG
CGCAATCACGAATGAATAACGGTTTGGTTGATGCGAGTGATTTTGATGACGAGCGTAATGGCTGGCCTGT
TGAACAAGTCTGGAAAGAAATGCATAAACTTTTGCCATTCTCACCGGATTCAGTCGTCACTCATGGTGAT
TTCTCACTTGATAACCTTATTTTTGACGAGGGGAAATTAATAGGTTGTATTGATGTTGGACGAGTCGGAA
TCGCAGACCGATACCAGGATCTTGCCATCCTATGGAACTGCCTCGGTGAGTTTTCTCCTTCATTACAGAA
ACGGCTTTTTCAAAAATATGGTATTGATAATCCTGATATGAATAAATTGCAGTTTCATTTGATGCTCGAT
GAGTTTTTCTAATCAGAATTGGTTAATTGGTTGTAACACTGGCAGAGCATTACGCTGACTTGACGGGACG
GCGCAAGCTCATGACCAAAATCCCTTAACGTGAGTTACGCGTCGTTCCACTGAGCGTCAGACCCCGTAGA
AAAGATCAAAGGATCTTCTTGAGATCCTTTTTTTCTGCGCGTAATCTGCTGCTTGCAAACAAAAAAACCA
CCGCTACCAGCGGTGGTTTGTTTGCCGGATCAAGAGCTACCAACTCTTTTTCCGAAGGTAACTGGCTTCA
GCAGAGCGCAGATACCAAATACTGTTCTTCTAGTGTAGCCGTAGTTAGGCCACCACTTCAAGAACTCTGT
AGCACCGCCTACATACCTCGCTCTGCTAATCCTGTTACCAGTGGCTGCTGCCAGTGGCGATAAGTCGTGT
CTTACCGGGTTGGACTCAAGACGATAGTTACCGGATAAGGCGCAGCGGTCGGGCTGAACGGGGGGTTCGT
GCACACAGCCCAGCTTGGAGCGAACGACCTACACCGAACTGAGATACCTACAGCGTGAGCTATGAGAAAG
CGCCACGCTTCCCGAAGGGAGAAAGGCGGACAGGTATCCGGTAAGCGGCAGGGTCGGAACAGGAGAGCGC
ACGAGGGAGCTTCCAGGGGGAAACGCCTGGTATCTTTATAGTCCTGTCGGGTTTCGCCACCTCTGACTTG
AGCGTCGATTTTTGTGATGCTCGTCAGGGGGGCGGAGCCTATGGAAAAACGCCAGCAACGCGGCCTTTTT
ACGGTTCCTGGCCTTTTGCTGGCCTTTTGCTCACATGTT
